>Addgene plasmid #108852 | EphA2-YFP | addgene full sequence | sequence record 208239 | Addgene NGS Result
TTTGCGCTGCTTCGCGATGTACGGGCCAGATATACGCGTTGACATTGATTATTGACTAGTTATTAATAGT
AATCAATTACGGGGTCATTAGTTCATAGCCCATATATGGAGTTCCGCGTTACATAACTTACGGTAAATGG
CCCGCCTGGCTGACCGCCCAACGACCCCCGCCCATTGACGTCAATAATGACGTATGTTCCCATAGTAACG
CCAATAGGGACTTTCCATTGACGTCAATGGGTGGAGTATTTACGGTAAACTGCCCACTTGGCAGTACATC
AAGTGTATCATATGCCAAGTACGCCCCCTATTGACGTCAATGACGGTAAATGGCCCGCCTGGCATTATGC
CCAGTACATGACCTTATGGGACTTTCCTACTTGGCAGTACATCTACGTATTAGTCATCGCTATTACCATG
GTGATGCGGTTTTGGCAGTACATCAATGGGCGTGGATAGCGGTTTGACTCACGGGGATTTCCAAGTCTCC
ACCCCATTGACGTCAATGGGAGTTTGTTTTGGCACCAAAATCAACGGGACTTTCCAAAATGTCGTAACAA
CTCCGCCCCATTGACGCAAATGGGCGGTAGGCGTGTACGGTGGGAGGTCTATATAAGCAGAGCTCTCTGG
CTAACTAGAGAACCCACTGCTTACTGGCTTATCGAAATTAATACGACTCACTATAGGGAGACCCAAGCTG
GCTAGCAAGCTTACCAGCAACATGGAGCTCCAGGCAGCCCGCGCCTGCTTCGCCCTGCTGTGGGGCTGTG
CGCTGGCCGCGGCCGCGGCGGCGCAGGGCAAGGAAGTGGTACTGCTGGACTTTGCTGCAGCTGGAGGGGA
GCTCGGCTGGCTCACACACCCGTATGGCAAAGGGTGGGACCTGATGCAGAACATCATGAATGACATGCCG
ATCTACATGTACTCCGTGTGCAACGTGATGTCTGGCGACCAGGACAACTGGCTCCGCACCAACTGGGTGT
ACCGAGGAGAGGCTGAGCGTATCTTCATTGAGCTCAAGTTTACTGTACGTGACTGCAACAGCTTCCCTGG
TGGCGCCAGCTCCTGCAAGGAGACTTTCAACCTCTACTATGCCGAGTCGGACCTGGACTACGGCACCAAC
TTCCAGAAGCGCCTGTTCACCAAGATTGACACCATTGCGCCCGATGAGATCACCGTCAGCAGCGACTTCG
AGGCACGCCACGTGAAGCTGAACGTGGAGGAGCGCTCCGTGGGGCCGCTCACCCGCAAAGGCTTCTACCT
GGCCTTCCAGGATATCGGTGCCTGTGTGGCGCTGCTCTCCGTCCGTGTCTACTACAAGAAGTGCCCCGAG
CTGCTGCAGGGCCTGGCCCACTTCCCTGAGACCATCGCCGGCTCTGATGCACCTTCCCTGGCCACTGTGG
CCGGCACCTGTGTGGACCATGCCGTGGTGCCACCGGGGGGTGAAGAGCCCCGTATGCACTGTGCAGTGGA
TGGCGAGTGGCTGGTGCCCATTGGGCAGTGCCTGTGCCAGGCAGGCTACGAGAAGGTGGAGGATGCCTGC
CAGGCCTGCTCGCCTGGATTTTTTAAGTTTGAGGCATCTGAGAGCCCCTGCTTGGAGTGCCCTGAGCACA
CGCTGCCATCCCCTGAGGGTGCCACCTCCTGCGAGTGTGAGGAAGGCTTCTTCCGGGCACCTCAGGACCC
AGCGTCGATGCCTTGCACACGACCCCCCTCCGCCCCACACTACCTCACAGCCGTGGGCATGGGTGCCAAG
GTGGAGCTGCGCTGGACGCCCCCTCAGGACAGCGGGGGCCGCGAGGACATTGTCTACAGCGTCACCTGCG
AACAGTGCTGGCCCGAGTCTGGGGAATGCGGGCCGTGTGAGGCCAGTGTGCGCTACTCGGAGCCTCCTCA
CGGACTGACCCGCACCAGTGTGACAGTGAGCGACCTGGAGCCCCACATGAACTACACCTTCACCGTGGAG
GCCCGCAATGGCGTCTCAGGCCTGGTAACCAGCCGCAGCTTCCGTACTGCCAGTGTCAGCATCAACCAGA
CAGAGCCCCCCAAGGTGAGGCTGGAGGGCCGCAGCACCACCTCGCTTAGCGTCTCCTGGAGCATCCCCCC
GCCGCAGCAGAGCCGAGTGTGGAAGTACGAGGTCACTTACCGCAAGAAGGGAGACTCCAACAGCTACAAT
GTGCGCCGCACCGAGGGTTTCTCCGTGACCCTGGACGACCTGGCCCCAGACACCACCTACCTGGTCCAGG
TGCAGGCACTGACGCAGGAGGGCCAGGGGGCCGGCAGCAAGGTGCACGAATTCCAGACGCTGTCCCCGGA
GGGATCTGGCAACTTGGCGGTGATTGGCGGCGTGGCTGTCGGTGTGGTCCTGCTTCTGGTGCTGGCAGGA
GTTGGCTTCTTTATCCACCGCAGGAGGAAGAACCAGCGTGCCCGCCAGTCCCCGGAGGACGTTTACTTCT
CCAAGTCAGAACAACTGAAGCCCCTGAAGACATACGTGGACCCCCACACATATGAGGACCCCAACCAGGC
TGTGTTGAAGTTCACTACCGAGATCCATCCATCCTGTGTCACTCGGCAGAAGGTGATCGGAGCAGGAGAG
TTTGGGGAGGTGTACAAGGGCATGCTGAAGACATCCTCGGGGAAGAAGGAGGTGCCGGTGGCCATCAAGA
CGCTGAAAGCCGGCTACACAGAGAAGCAGCGAGTGGACTTCCTCGGCGAGGCCGGCATCATGGGCCAGTT
CAGCCACCACAACATCATCCGCCTAGAGGGCGTCATCTCCAAATACAAGCCCATGATGATCATCACTGAG
TACATGGAGAATGGGGCCCTGGACAAGTTCCTTCGGGAGAAGGATGGCGAGTTCAGCGTGCTGCAGCTGG
TGGGCATGCTGCGGGGCATCGCAGCTGGCATGAAGTACCTGGCCAACATGAACTATGTGCACCGTGACCT
GGCTGCCCGCAACATCCTCGTCAACAGCAACCTGGTCTGCAAGGTGTCTGACTTTGGCCTGTCCCGCGTG
CTGGAGGACGACCCCGAGGCCACCTACACCACCAGTGGCGGCAAGATCCCCATCCGCTGGACCGCCCCGG
AGGCCATTTCCTACCGGAAGTTCACCTCTGCCAGCGACGTGTGGAGCTTTGGCATTGTCATGTGGGAGGT
GATGACCTATGGCGAGCGGCCCTACTGGGAGTTGTCCAACCACGAGGTGATGAAAGCCATCAATGATGGC
TTCCGGCTCCCCACACCCATGGACTGCCCCTCCGCCATCTACCAGCTCATGATGCAGTGCTGGCAGCAGG
AGCGTGCCCGCCGCCCCAAGTTCGCTGACATCGTCAGCATCCTGGACAAGCTCATTCGTGCCCCTGACTC
CCTCAAGACCCTGGCTGACTTTGACCCCCGCGTGTCTATCCGGCTCCCCAGCACGAGCGGCTCGGAGGGG
GTGCCCTTCCGCACGGTGTCCGAGTGGCTGGAGTCCATCAAGATGCAGCAGTATACGGAGCACTTCATGG
CGGCCGGCTACACTGCCATCGAGAAGGTGGTGCAGATGACCAACGACGACATCAAGAGGATTGGGGTGCG
GCTGCCCGGCCACCAGAAGCGCATCGCCTACAGCCTGCTGGGACTCAAGGACCAGGTGAACACTGTGGGG
ATCCCCATCAAAGGTACCGGAGGAAGTGGCGGAAGTGGCGGAAGTGGCGGAAGTGGAGGAAGTACCGGTA
GCAAGGGCGAGGAGCTGTTCACCGGGGTGGTGCCCATCCTGGTCGAGCTGGACGGCGACGTAAACGGCCA
CAAGTTCAGCGTGTCCGGCGAGGGCGAGGGCGATGCCACCTACGGCAAGCTGACCCTGAAGTTCATCTGC
ACCACCGGCAAGCTGCCCGTGCCCTGGCCCACCCTCGTGACCACCTTCGGCTACGGCCTGCAGTGCTTCG
CCCGCTACCCCGACCACATGAAGCAGCACGACTTCTTCAAGTCCGCCATGCCCGAAGGCTACGTCCAGGA
GCGCACCATCTTCTTCAAGGACGACGGCAACTACAAGACCCGCGCCGAGGTGAAGTTCGAGGGCGACACC
CTGGTGAACCGCATCGAGCTGAAGGGCATCGACTTCAAGGAGGACGGCAACATCCTGGGGCACAAGCTGG
AGTACAACTACAACAGCCACAACGTCTATATCATGGCCGACAAGCAGAAGAACGGCATCAAGGTGAACTT
CAAGATCCGCCACAACATCGAGGACGGCAGCGTGCAGCTCGCCGACCACTACCAGCAGAACACCCCCATC
GGCGACGGCCCCGTGCTGCTGCCCGACAACCACTACCTGAGCTACCAGTCCAAACTGAGCAAAGACCCCA
ACGAGAAGCGCGATCACATGGTCCTGCTGGAGTTCGTGACCGCCGCCGGGATCACTCTCGGCATGGACGA
GCTGTACAAGTAATCTAGAGGGCCCGTTTAAACCCGCTGATCAGCCTCGACTGTGCCTTCTAGTTGCCAG
CCATCTGTTGTTTGCCCCTCCCCCGTGCCTTCCTTGACCCTGGAAGGTGCCACTCCCACTGTCCTTTCCT
AATAAAATGAGGAAATTGCATCGCATTGTCTGAGTAGGTGTCATTCTATTCTGGGGGGTGGGGTGGGGCA
GGACAGCAAGGGGGAGGATTGGGAAGACAATAGCAGGCATGCTGGGGATGCGGTGGGCTCTATGGCTTCT
GAGGCGGAAAGAACCAGCTGGGGCTCTAGGGGGTATCCCC
[124 nt withheld, positions 4731-4854]
C
[91 nt withheld, positions 4856-4946]
A
[49 nt withheld, positions 4948-4996]
CCTTTGACGTTGGAGTCCACGTTCTTT
[37 nt withheld, positions 5024-5060]
ACCCTATCTCGGTCTATTCTTTTGATTTATAAGGGATTTTGCCGATTTCGGCCTATTGGTTAAAAAATGA
GCTGATTTAACAAAAATTTAACGCGAATTAATTCTGTGGAATGTGTGTCAGTTAGGGTGTGGAAAGTCCC
CAGGCTCCCCAGCAGGCAGAAGTATGCAAAGCATGCATCTCAATTAGTCAGCAACCAGGTGTGGAAAGTC
CCCAGGCTCCCCAGCAGGCAGAAGTATGCAAAGCATGCATCTCAATTAGTCAGCAACCATAGTCCCGCCC
CTAACTCCGCCCATCCCGCCCCTAACTCCGCCCAGTTCCGCCCATTCTCCGCCCCATGGCTGACTAATTT
TTTTTATTTATGCAGAGGCCGAGGCCGCCTCTGCCTCTGAGCTATTCCAGAAGTAGTGAGGAGGCTTTTT
TGGAGGCCTAGGCTTTTGCAAAAAGCTCCCGGGAGCTTGTATATCCATTTTCGGATCTGATCAAGAGACA
GGATGAGGATCGTTTCGCATGATTGAACAAGATGGATTGCACGCAGGTTCTCCGGCCGCTTGGGTGGAGA
GGCTATTCGGCTATGACTGGGCACAACAGACAATCGGCTGCTCTGATGCCGCCGTGTTCCGGCTGTCAGC
GCAGGGGCGCCCGGTTCTTTTTGTCAAGACCGACCTGTCCGGTGCCCTGAATGAACTGCAGGACGAGGCA
GCGCGGCTATCGTGGCTGGCCACGACGGGCGTTCCTTGCGCAGCTGTGCTCGACGTTGTCACTGAAGCGG
GAAGGGACTGGCTGCTATTGGGCGAAGTGCCGGGGCAGGATCTCCTGTCATCTCACCTTGCTCCTGCCGA
GAAAGTATCCATCATGGCTGATGCAATGCGGCGGCTGCATACGCTTGATCCGGCTACCTGCCCATTCGAC
CACCAAGCGAAACATCGCATCGAGCGAGCACGTACTCGGATGGAAGCCGGTCTTGTCGATCAGGATGATC
TGGACGAAGAGCATCAGGGGCTCGCGCCAGCCGAACTGTTCGCCAGGCTCAAGGCGCGCATGCCCGACGG
CGAGGATCTCGTCGTGACCCATGGCGATGCCTGCTTGCCGAATATCATGGTGGAAAATGGCCGCTTTTCT
GGATTCATCGACTGTGGCCGGCTGGGTGTGGCGGACCGCTATCAGGACATAGCGTTGGCTACCCGTGATA
TTGCTGAAGAGCTTGGCGGCGAATGGGCTGACCGCTTCCTCGTGCTTTACGGTATCGCCGCTCCCGATTC
GCAGCGCATCGCCTTCTATCGCCTTCTTGACGAGTTCTTCTGAGCGGGACTCTGGGGTTCGAAATGACCG
ACCAAGCGACGCCCAACCTGCCATCACGAGATTTCGATTCCACCGCCGCCTTCTATGAAAGGTTGGGCTT
CGGAATCGTTTTCCGGGACGCCGGCTGGATGATCCTCCAGCGCGGGGATCTCATGCTGGAGTTCTTCGCC
CACCCCAACTTGTTTATTGCAGCTTATAATGGTTACAAATAAAGCAATAGCATCACAAATTTCACAAATA
AAGCATTTTTTTCACTGCATTCTAGTTGTGGTTTGTCCAAACTCATCAATGTATCTTATCATGTCTGTAT
ACCGTCGACCTCTAGCTAGAGCTTGGCGTAATCATGGTCATAGCTGTTTCCTGTGTGAAATTGTTATCCG
CTCACAATTCCACACAACATACGAGCCGGAAGCATAAAGTGTAAAGCCTGGGGTGCCTAATGAGTGAGCT
AACTCACATTAATTGCGTTGCGCTCACTGCCCGCTTTCCAGTCGGGAAACCTGTCGTGCCAGCTGCATTA
ATGAATCGGCCAACGCGCGGGGAGAGGCGGTTTGCGTATTGGGCGCTCTTCCGCTTCCTCGCTCACTGAC
TCGCTGCGCTCGGTCGTTCGGCTGCGGCGAGCGGTATCAGCTCACTCAAAGGCGGTAATACGGTTATCCA
CAGAATCAGGGGATAACGCAGGAAAGAACATGTGAGCAAAAGGCCAGCAAAAGGCCAGGAACCGTAAAAA
GGCCGCGTTGCTGGCGTTTTTCCATAGGCTCCGCCCCCCTGACGAGCATCACAAAAATCGACGCTCAAGT
CAGAGGTGGCGAAACCCGACAGGACTATAAAGATACCAGGCGTTTCCCCCTGGAAGCTCCCTCGTGCGCT
CTCCTGTTCCGACCCTGCCGCTTACCGGATACCTGTCCGCCTTTCTCCCTTCGGGAAGCGTGGCGCTTTC
TCATAGCTCACGCTGTAGGTATCTCAGTTCGGTGTAGGTCGTTCGCTCCAAGCTGGGCTGTGTGCACGAA
CCCCCCGTTCAGCCCGACCGCTGCGCCTTATCCGGTAACTATCGTCTTGAGTCCAACCCGGTAAGACACG
ACTTATCGCCACTGGCAGCAGCCACTGGTAACAGGATTAGCAGAGCGAGGTATGTAGGCGGTGCTACAGA
GTTCTTGAAGTGGTGGCCTAACTACGGCTACACTAGAAGAACAGTATTTGGTATCTGCGCTCTGCTGAAG
CCAGTTACCTTCGGAAAAAGAGTTGGTAGCTCTTGATCCGGCAAACAAACCACCGCTGGTAGCGGTGGTT
TTTTTGTTTGCAAGCAGCAGATTACGCGCAGAAAAAAAGGATCTCAAGAAGATCCTTTGATCTTTTCTAC
GGGGTCTGACGCTCAGTGGAACGAAAACTCACGTTAAGGGATTTTGGTCATGAGATTATCAAAAAGGATC
TTCACCTAGATCCTTTTAAATTAAAAATGAAGTTTTAAATCAATCTAAAGTATATATGAGTAAACTTGGT
CTGACAGTTACCAATGCTTAATCAGTGAGGCACCTATCTCAGCGATCTGTCTATTTCGTTCATCCATAGT
TGCCTGACTCCCCGTCGTGTAGATAACTACGATACGGGAGGGCTTACCATCTGGCCCCAGTGCTGCAATG
ATACCGCGAGACCCACGCTCACCGGCTCCAGATTTATCAGCAATAAACCAGCCAGCCGGAAGGGCCGAGC
GCAGAAGTGGTCCTGCAACTTTATCCGCCTCCATCCAGTCTATTAATTGTTGCCGGGAAGCTAGAGTAAG
TAGTTCGCCAGTTAATAGTTTGCGCAACGTTGTTGCCATTGCTACAGGCATCGTGGTGTCACGCTCGTCG
TTTGGTATGGCTTCATTCAGCTCCGGTTCCCAACGATCAAGGCGAGTTACATGATCCCCCATGTTGTGCA
AAAAAGCGGTTAGCTCCTTCGGTCCTCCGATCGTTGTCAGAAGTAAGTTGGCCGCAGTGTTATCACTCAT
GGTTATGGCAGCACTGCATAATTCTCTTACTGTCATGCCATCCGTAAGATGCTTTTCTGTGACTGGTGAG
TACTCAACCAAGTCATTCTGAGAATAGTGTATGCGGCGACCGAGTTGCTCTTGCCCGGCGTCAATACGGG
ATAATACCGCGCCACATAGCAGAACTTTAAAAGTGCTCATCATTGGAAAACGTTCTTCGGGGCGAAAACT
CTCAAGGATCTTACCGCTGTTGAGATCCAGTTCGATGTAACCCACTCGTGCACCCAACTGATCTTCAGCA
TCTTTTACTTTCACCAGCGTTTCTGGGTGAGCAAAAACAGGAAGGCAAAATGCCGCAAAAAAGGGAATAA
GGGCGACACGGAAATGTTGAATACTCATACTCTTCCTTTTTCAATATTATTGAAGCATTTATCAGGGTTA
TTGTCTCATGAGCGGATACATATTTGAATGTATTTAGAAAAATAAACAAATAGGGGTTCCGCGCACATTT
CCCCGAAAAGTGCCACCTGACGTCGACGGATCGGGAGATCTCCCGATCCCCTATGGTGCACTCTCAGTAC
AATCTGCTCTGATGCCGCATAGTTAAGCCAGTATCTGCTCCCTGCTTGTGTGTTGGAGGTCGCTGAGTAG
TGCGCGAGCAAAATTTAAGCTACAACAAGGCAAGGCTTGACCGACAATTGCATGAAGAATCTGCTTAGGG
TTAGGCGT
Features (pLannotate 1.2.2; 21 found; start..end, strand, type, name):
     41..420     +  enhancer       CMV enhancer: human cytomegalovirus immediate early enhancer
    421..624     +  promoter       CMV promoter: human cytomegalovirus (CMV) immediate early promoter
    620..653     +  LTR            5' LTR (truncated) (fragment): truncated 5' long terminal repeat (LTR) from HIV-1
    669..687     +  promoter       T7 promoter: promoter for bacteriophage T7 RNA polymerase
    722..3649    +  CDS            EPHA2: EPHA2_HUMAN - Also known as ECK. Experimental evidence at protein level: Swiss-Prot protein existence level 1. (Microbial infection) Acts as a receptor for hepatitis C virus (HCV) in hepatocytes and facilitates its cell entry. Mediates HCV entry by promoting the formation of the CD81-CLDN1 receptor complexes that are essential for HCV entry and by enhancing membrane fusion of cells expressing HCV envelope glycoproteins. From Homo sapiens (Human).
   3710..4423    +  CDS            mEYFP: enhanced YFP with monomerizing A206K mutation (Zacharias et al., 2002) mammalian codon-optimized
   4461..4685    +  polyA_signal   bGH poly(A) signal: bovine growth hormone polyadenylation signal
   4689..4710    +  promoter       SV40 promoter (fragment): SV40 enhancer and early promoter
   4731..5159    +  rep_origin     f1 ori (sequence partly withheld): f1 bacteriophage origin of replication; arrow indicates direction of (+) strand synthesis
   5173..5502    +  promoter       SV40 promoter: SV40 enhancer and early promoter
   5569..6360    +  CDS            neo: KKA2_KLEPN - Also known as kan, nptII. Experimental evidence at protein level: Swiss-Prot protein existence level 1. Resistance to kanamycin, neomycin, paromomycin, ribostamycin, butirosin and gentamicin B. From Klebsiella pneumoniae.
   6384..6542    +  CDS            ble (fragment): BLE_KLEPN - Experimental evidence at protein level: Swiss-Prot protein existence level 1. Binding protein with a strong affinity to the bleomycin family of antibiotics. Binds to CL990; an antimitotic-antibiotic compound. From Klebsiella pneumoniae.
   6537..6658    +  polyA_signal   SV40 poly(A) signal: SV40 polyadenylation signal
   6731..6747    -  protein_bind   lac operator: The lac repressor binds to the lac operator to inhibit transcription in E. coli. This inhibition can be relieved by adding lactose or isopropyl-β-D-thiogalactopyranoside (IPTG). lac repressor encoded by lacI
   6755..6785    -  promoter       lac promoter: promoter for the E. coli lac operon
   6800..6821    -  protein_bind   CAP binding site: CAP binding activates transcription in the presence of cAMP. E. coli catabolite activator protein
   6834..6926    -  CDS            lacI (fragment): lac repressor; lacI; The lac repressor binds to the lac operator to inhibit transcription in E. coli. This inhibition can be relieved by adding lactose or isopropyl-β-D-thiogalactopyranoside (IPTG).
   7109..7697    -  rep_origin     ori: high-copy-number ColE1/pMB1/pBR322/pUC origin of replication
   7868..8728    -  CDS            AmpR: β-lactamase; bla; confers resistance to ampicillin, carbenicillin, and related antibiotics
   8729..8833    -  promoter       AmpR promoter: bla
   8892..8944    -  misc_feature   bom (fragment): basis of mobility region from pBR322
