[The description below was written by a language model from this plasmid's Addgene catalogue record and pLannotate feature annotations shown in this document.]
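Description:
EphA2-YFP is a mammalian expression plasmid built on the pcDNA3.1+ backbone that encodes the human receptor tyrosine kinase EphA2 (EPHA2, also known as ECK) fused at its C-terminus to a yellow fluorescent protein. According to the record, the two are joined by a 15-residue flexible (GGS)5 linker, which fits the short gap between the EPHA2 and fluorescent protein coding regions in the annotated sequence. The catalogue entry calls the tag eYFP, while the sequence annotation identifies it as mEYFP, the enhanced YFP variant carrying the monomerizing A206K mutation. Such a mutation reduces self-association of the fluorophore.

Expression of the fusion is driven by the human cytomegalovirus immediate early enhancer and promoter and terminated by the bovine growth hormone polyadenylation signal. A T7 promoter sits just upstream of the open reading frame, as is standard for this backbone. A separate cassette, consisting of the SV40 early promoter, a neomycin phosphotransferase gene and the SV40 poly(A) signal, allows selection of stably transfected mammalian cells with G418. In E. coli the plasmid is maintained through a high-copy ColE1/pUC-type origin and selected with ampicillin via the β-lactamase gene, and an f1 origin is also present. Several short annotated fragments (an HIV-1 LTR piece, ble, lacI, bom, and lac promoter elements) look like backbone remnants or partial sequence matches rather than functional parts.

The cloning sites used are not recorded. The associated publication concerns unliganded EphA2 dimers and their effect on signaling, so the construct is suited to fluorescence-based studies of receptor localization and receptor–receptor interactions in live-cell membranes.
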