Addgene plasmid #108852: EphA2-YFP
Purpose: Encodes for human EphA2 fluorescently labeled with eYFP on the C-Terminus via a 15 amino acid (GGS)5 flexible linker
Depositing lab: Kalina Hristova. Depositing organization: Johns Hopkins University and School of Medicine. Publication: EphA2 Receptor Unliganded Dimers Suppress EphA2 Pro-tumorigenic Signaling. Singh DR, Ahmed F, King C, Gupta N, Salotto M, Pasquale EB, Hristova K. J Biol Chem. 2015 Nov 6;290(45):27271-9. doi: 10.1074/jbc.M115.676866. Epub 2015 Sep 11. PubMed 26363067.
Backbone
  Vector backbone: pcDNA3.1+
  Backbone manufacturer: Invitrogen
  Vector type: Mammalian Expression
Growth in bacteria
  Bacterial resistance: Ampicillin, 100 μg/mL
  Growth temperature: 37°C
  Growth strain: DH5alpha
  Copy number: High Copy
Gene/Insert
  Gene/Insert name: EPHA2 (alt name: ECK)
  Species: H. sapiens (human)
  Entrez Gene: EPHA2 (a.k.a. ARCC2, CTPA, CTPP1, CTRCT6, ECK)
  Tag / fusion protein: Labeled with eYFP on the C-Terminus via a 15 amino acid (GGS)5 flexible linker
  Cloning method: Restriction Enzyme; 5′ cloning site unknown (unknown if destroyed); 3′ cloning site unknown (unknown if destroyed)
  Sequencing primers: 5′ unknown
Terms and licenses: Academic/Nonprofit Terms; Industry Terms: Not Available to Industry
How to cite: EphA2-YFP was a gift from Kalina Hristova (Addgene plasmid # 108852 ; http://n2t.net/addgene:108852 ; RRID:Addgene_108852)
